>Addgene plasmid #81182 | D. vulgaris Cas5c/pHMGWA | addgene full sequence | sequence record 162291 | Addgene NGS Result
AGATCCAGATCTCGATCCCGCGAAATTAATACGACTCACTATAGGGGAATTGTGAGCGGATAACAATTCC
CCTCTAGAAATAATTTTGTTTAACTTTAAGAAGGAGATATACCATGGGCAGCAGCCATCATCATCATCAT
CACGGTACCAAAACTGAAGAAGGTAAACTGGTAATCTGGATTAACGGCGATAAAGGCTATAACGGTCTCG
CTGAAGTCGGTAAGAAATTCGAGAAAGATACCGGAATTAAAGTCACCGTTGAGCATCCGGATAAACTGGA
AGAGAAATTCCCACAGGTTGCGGCAACTGGCGATGGCCCTGACATTATCTTCTGGGCACACGACCGCTTT
GGTGGCTACGCTCAATCTGGCCTGTTGGCTGAAATCACCCCGGACAAAGCGTTCCAGGACAAGCTGTATC
CGTTTACCTGGGATGCCGTACGTTACAACGGCAAGCTGATTGCTTACCCGATCGCTGTTGAAGCGTTATC
GCTGATTTATAACAAAGATCTGCTGCCGAACCCGCCAAAAACCTGGGAAGAGATCCCGGCGCTGGATAAA
GAACTGAAAGCGAAAGGTAAGAGCGCGCTGATGTTCAACCTGCAAGAACCGTACTTCACCTGGCCGCTGA
TTGCTGCTGACGGGGGTTATGCGTTCAAGTATGAAAACGGCAAGTACGACATTAAAGACGTGGGCGTGGA
TAACGCTGGCGCGAAAGCGGGTCTGACCTTCCTGGTTGACCTGATTAAAAACAAACACATGAATGCAGAC
ACCGATTACTCCATCGCAGAAGCTGCCTTTAATAAAGGCGAAACAGCGATGACCATCAACGGCCCGTGGG
CATGGTCCAACATCGACACCAGCAAAGTGAATTATGGTGTAACGGTACTGCCGACCTTCAAGGGTCAACC
ATCCAAACCGTTCGTTGGCGTGCTGAGCGCAGGTATTAACGCCGCCAGTCCGAACAAAGAGCTGGCAAAA
GAGTTCCTCGAAAACTATCTGCTGACTGATGAAGGTCTGGAAGCGGTTAATAAAGACAAACCGCTGGGTG
CCGTAGCGCTGAAGTCTTACGAGGAAGAGTTGGCGAAAGATCCACGTATTGCCGCCACCATGGAAAACGC
CCAGAAAGGTGAAATCATGCCGAACATCCCGCAGATGTCCGCTTTCTGGTATGCCGTGCGTACTGCGGTG
ATCAACGCCGCCAGCGGTCGTCAGACTGTCGATGAAGCCCTGAAAGACGCGCAGACTGGTACCGGATCTT
ACATCACAAGTTTGTACAAAAAAGCAGGCTCCGCGGCCGCCGTACTCGAGGAAAACCTGTATTTTCAGGG
CTCCTTCACCATGACACATGGGGCTGTTAAGACATACGGCATCAGACTGCGGGTATGGGGCGACTACGCC
TGCTTCACGCGGCCGGAGATGAAGGTGGAACGGGTGTCATACGATGTCATGCCCCCTTCCGCCGCACGGG
GCATCCTTGAGGCCATCCACTGGAAGCCGGCCATCAGGTGGATTGTGGACAGGATTCATGTGCTGCGGCC
CATCGTCTTCGACAACGTGCGGCGCAACGAGGTCAGTTCGAAGATACCCAAGCCCAATCCGGCAACGGCC
ATGCGCGACAGGAAGCCGCTCTACTTTCTGGTCGATGACGGCAGCAACCGCCAGCAACGGGCGGCGACCC
TGCTGCGCAACGTCGACTATGTCATCGAAGCCCACTTCGAACTGACAGACAAGGCCGGAGCGGAAGACAA
CGCGGGCAAGCATCTGGACATCTTCAGGCGTCGTGCGCGCGCCGGGCAGTCGTTCCAGCAGCCATGCCTC
GGCTGCCGCGAGTTTCCGGCGTCGTTCGAACTGCTGGAGGGGGATGTGCCGCTCTCGTGCTACGCGGGCG
AGAAGCGCGACCTTGGCTACATGCTGCTCGACATCGACTTCGAACGCGACATGACGCCGCTGTTCTTCAA
GGCCGTCATGGAAGACGGAGTGATAACGCCCCCGTCGCGCACGTCACCGGAGGTGAGGGCATGAAAGGGT
GGGCGCGCCGACCCAGCTTTCTTGTACAAAGTGGTGATGTACCTCGAGCACCACCACCACCACCACTGAG
ATCCGGCTGCTAACAAAGCCCGAAAGGAAGCTGAGTTGGCTGCTGCCACCGCTGAGCAATAACTAGCATA
ACCCCTTGGGGCCTCTAAACGGGTCTTGAGGGGTTTTTTGCTGAAAGGAGGAACTATATCCGGATTGGCG
AATGGG
[124 nt withheld, positions 2247-2370]
C
[91 nt withheld, positions 2372-2462]
A
[49 nt withheld, positions 2464-2512]
CCTTTGACGTTGGAGTCCACGTTCTTT
[37 nt withheld, positions 2540-2576]
ACCCTATCTCGGTCTATTCTTTTGATTTATAAGGGATTTTGCCGATTTCGGCCTATTGGTTAAAAAATGA
GCTGATTTAACAAAAATTTAACGCGAATTTTAACAAAATATTAACGCTTACAATTTAGGTGGCACTTTTC
GGGGAAATGTGCGCGGAACCCCTATTTGTTTATTTTTCTAAATACATTCAAATATGTATCCGCTCATGAG
ACAATAACCCTGATAAATGCTTCAATAATATTGAAAAAGGAAGAGTATGAGTATTCAACATTTCCGTGTC
GCCCTTATTCCCTTTTTTGCGGCATTTTGCCTTCCTGTTTTTGCTCACCCAGAAACGCTGGTGAAAGTAA
AAGATGCTGAAGATCAGTTGGGTGCACGAGTGGGTTACATCGAACTGGATCTCAACAGCGGTAAGATCCT
TGAGAGTTTTCGCCCCGAAGAACGTTTTCCAATGATGAGCACTTTTAAAGTTCTGCTATGTGGCGCGGTA
TTATCCCGTATTGACGCCGGGCAAGAGCAACTCGGTCGCCGCATACACTATTCTCAGAATGACTTGGTTG
AGTACTCACCAGTCACAGAAAAGCATCTTACGGATGGCATGACAGTAAGAGAATTATGCAGTGCTGCCAT
AACCATGAGTGATAACACTGCGGCCAACTTACTTCTGACAACGATCGGAGGACCGAAGGAGCTAACCGCT
TTTTTGCACAACATGGGGGATCATGTAACTCGCCTTGATCGTTGGGAACCGGAGCTGAATGAAGCCATAC
CAAACGACGAGCGTGACACCACGATGCCTGCAGCAATGGCAACAACGTTGCGCAAACTATTAACTGGCGA
ACTACTTACTCTAGCTTCCCGGCAACAATTAATAGACTGGATGGAGGCGGATAAAGTTGCAGGACCACTT
CTGCGCTCGGCCCTTCCGGCTGGCTGGTTTATTGCTGATAAATCTGGAGCCGGTGAGCGTGGGTCTCGCG
GTATCATTGCAGCACTGGGGCCAGATGGTAAGCCCTCCCGTATCGTAGTTATCTACACGACGGGGAGTCA
GGCAACTATGGATGAACGAAATAGACAGATCGCTGAGATAGGTGCCTCACTGATTAAGCATTGGTAACTG
TCAGACCAAGTTTACTCATATATACTTTAGATTGATTTAAAACTTCATTTTTAATTTAAAAGGATCTAGG
TGAAGATCCTTTTTGATAATCTCATGACCAAAATCCCTTAACGTGAGTTTTCGTTCCACTGAGCGTCAGA
CCCCGTAGAAAAGATCAAAGGATCTTCTTGAGATCCTTTTTTTCTGCGCGTAATCTGCTGCTTGCAAACA
AAAAAACCACCGCTACCAGCGGTGGTTTGTTTGCCGGATCAAGAGCTACCAACTCTTTTTCCGAAGGTAA
CTGGCTTCAGCAGAGCGCAGATACCAAATACTGTCCTTCTAGTGTAGCCGTAGTTAGGCCACCACTTCAA
GAACTCTGTAGCACCGCCTACATACCTCGCTCTGCTAATCCTGTTACCAGTGGCTGCTGCCAGTGGCGAT
AAGTCGTGTCTTACCGGGTTGGACTCAAGACGATAGTTACCGGATAAGGCGCAGCGGTCGGGCTGAACGG
GGGGTTCGTGCACACAGCCCAGCTTGGAGCGAACGACCTACACCGAACTGAGATACCTACAGCGTGAGCT
ATGAGAAAGCGCCACGCTTCCCGAAGGGAGAAAGGCGGACAGGTATCCGGTAAGCGGCAGGGTCGGAACA
GGAGAGCGCACGAGGGAGCTTCCAGGGGGAAACGCCTGGTATCTTTATAGTCCTGTCGGGTTTCGCCACC
TCTGACTTGAGCGTCGATTTTTGTGATGCTCGTCAGGGGGGCGGAGCCTATGGAAAAACGCCAGCAACGC
GGCCTTTTTACGGTTCCTGGCCTTTTGCTGGCCTTTTGCTCACATGTTCTTTCCTGCGTTATCCCCTGAT
TCTGTGGATAACCGTATTACCGCCTTTGAGTGAGCTGATACCGCTCGCCGCAGCCGAACGACCGAGCGCA
GCGAGTCAGTGAGCGAGGAAGCGGAAGAGCGCCTGATGCGGTATTTTCTCCTTACGCATCTGTGCGGTAT
TTCACACCGCAATGGTGCACTCTCAGTACAATCTGCTCTGATGCCGCATAGTTAAGCCAGTATACACTCC
GCTATCGCTACGTGACTGGGTCATGGCTGCGCCCCGACACCCGCCAACACCCGCTGACGCGCCCTGACGG
GCTTGTCTGCTCCCGGCATCCGCTTACAGACAAGCTGTGACCGTCTCCGGGAGCTGCATGTGTCAGAGGT
TTTCACCGTCATCACCGAAACGCGCGAGGCAGCTGCGGTAAAGCTCATCAGCGTGGTCGTGAAGCGATTC
ACAGATGTCTGCCTGTTCATCCGCGTCCAGCTCGTTGAGTTTCTCCAGAAGCGTTAATGTCTGGCTTCTG
ATAAAGCGGGCCATGTTAAGGGCGGTTTTTTCCTGTTTGGTCACTGATGCCTCCGTGTAAGGGGGATTTC
TGTTCATGGGGGTAATGATACCGATGAAACGAGAGAGGATGCTCACGATACGGGTTACTGATGATGAACA
TGCCCGGTTACTGGAACGTTGTGAGGGTAAACAACTGGCGGTATGGATGCGGCGGGACCAGAGAAAAATC
ACTCAGGGTCAATGCCAGCGCTTCGTTAATACAGATGTAGGTGTTCCACAGGGTAGCCAGCAGCATCCTG
CGATGCAGATCCGGAACATAATGGTGCAGGGCGCTGACTTCCGCGTTTCCAGACTTTACGAAACACGGAA
ACCGAAGACCATTCATGTTGTTGCTCAGGTCGCAGACGTTTTGCAGCAGCAGTCGCTTCACGTTCGCTCG
CGTATCGGTGATTCATTCTGCTAACCAGTAAGGCAACCCCGCCAGCCTAGCCGGGTCCTCAACGACAGGA
GCACGATCATGCGCACCCGTGGGGCCGCCATGCCGGCGATAATGGCCTGCTTCTCGCCGAAACGTTTGGT
GGCGGGACCAGTGACGAAGGCTTGAGCGAGGGCGTGCAAGATTCCGAATACCGCAAGCGACAGGCCGATC
ATCGTCGCGCTCCAGCGAAAGCGGTCCTCGCCGAAAATGACCCAGAGCGCTGCCGGCACCTGTCCTACGA
GTTGCATGATAAAGAAGACAGTCATAAGTGCGGCGACGATAGTCATGCCCCGCGCCCACCGGAAGGAGCT
GACTGGGTTGAAGGCTCTCAAGGGCATCGGTCGAGATCCCGGTGCCTAATGAGTGAGCTAACTTACATTA
ATTGCGTTGCGCTCACTGCCCGCTTTCCAGTCGGGAAACCTGTCGTGCCAGCTGCATTAATGAATCGGCC
AACGCGCGGGGAGAGGCGGTTTGCGTATTGGGCGCCAGGGTGGTTTTTCTTTTCACCAGTGAGACGGGCA
ACAGCTGATTGCCCTTCACCGCCTGGCCCTGAGAGAGTTGCAGCAAGCGGTCCACGCTGGTTTGCCCCAG
CAGGCGAAAATCCTGTTTGATGGTGGTTAACGGCGGGATATAACATGAGCTGTCTTCGGTATCGTCGTAT
CCCACTACCGAGATATCCGCACCAACGCGCAGCCCGGACTCGGTAATGGCGCGCATTGCGCCCAGCGCCA
TCTGATCGTTGGCAACCAGCATCGCAGTGGGAACGATGCCCTCATTCAGCATTTGCATGGTTTGTTGAAA
ACCGGACATGGCACTCCAGTCGCCTTCCCGTTCCGCTATCGGCTGAATTTGATTGCGAGTGAGATATTTA
TGCCAGCCAGCCAGACGCAGACGCGCCGAGACAGAACTTAATGGGCCCGCTAACAGCGCGATTTGCTGGT
GACCCAATGCGACCAGATGCTCCACGCCCAGTCGCGTACCGTCTTCATGGGAGAAAATAATACTGTTGAT
GGGTGTCTGGTCAGAGACATCAAGAAATAACGCCGGAACATTAGTGCAGGCAGCTTCCACAGCAATGGCA
TCCTGGTCATCCAGCGGATAGTTAATGATCAGCCCACTGACGCGTTGCGCGAGAAGATTGTGCACCGCCG
CTTTACAGGCTTCGACGCCGCTTCGTTCTACCATCGACACCACCACGCTGGCACCCAGTTGATCGGCGCG
AGATTTAATCGCCGCGACAATTTGCGACGGCGCGTGCAGGGCCAGACTGGAGGTGGCAACGCCAATCAGC
AACGACTGTTTGCCCGCCAGTTGTTGTGCCACGCGGTTGGGAATGTAATTCAGCTCCGCCATCGCCGCTT
CCACTTTTTCCCGCGTTTTCGCAGAAACGTGGCTGGCCTGGTTCACCACGCGGGAAACGGTCTGATAAGA
GACACCGGCATACTCTGCGACATCGTATAACGTTACTGGTTTCACATTCACCACCCTGAATTGACTCTCT
TCCGGGCGCTATCATGCCATACCGCGAAAGGTTTTGCGCCATTCGATGGTGTCCGGGATCTCGACGCTCT
CCCTTATGCGACTCCTGCATTAGGAAGCAGCCCAGTAGTAGGTTGAGGCCGTTGAGCACCGCCGCCGCAA
GGAATGGTGCATGCAAGGAGATGGCGCCCAACAGTCCCCCGGCCACGGGGCCTGCCACCATACCCACGCC
GAAACAAGCGCTCATGAGCCCGAAGTGGCGAGCCCGATCTTCCCCATCGGTGATGTCGGCGATATAGGCG
CCAGCAACCGCACCTGTGGCGCCGGTGATGCCGGCCACGATGCGTCCGGCGTAGAGGATCG
Features (pLannotate 1.2.2; 24 found; start..end, strand, type, name):
     27..45      +  promoter       T7 promoter: promoter for bacteriophage T7 RNA polymerase
     46..70      +  protein_bind   lac operator: The lac repressor binds to the lac operator to inhibit transcription in E. coli. This inhibition can be relieved by adding lactose or isopropyl-β-D-thiogalactopyranoside (IPTG). lac repressor encoded by lacI
     85..107     +  RBS            RBS: efficient ribosome binding site from bacteriophage T7 gene 10 (Olins and Rangwala, 1989)
    126..142     +  CDS            capTEV™ (fragment): composite tag for in vivo biotinylation, TEV protease cleavage, and 6xHis tagging
    150..1247    +  CDS            MBP: maltose binding protein from E. coli; malE (mutated); This version of the gene does not encode a signal sequence, so MBP will remain in the cytosol.
   1266..1290    +  protein_bind   attB1: mutant version of attB; recombination site for the Gateway® BP reaction BP Clonase™
   1311..1331    +  CDS            TEV site: tobacco etch virus (TEV) protease recognition and cleavage site
   1371..2018    +  CDS            cas5d: CAS5D_MANSM - Experimental evidence at protein level: Swiss-Prot protein existence level 1. CRISPR (clustered regularly interspaced short palindromic repeat) is an adaptive immune system that provides protection against mobile genetic elements (viruses, transposable elements and conjugative plasmids). CRISPR clusters contain spacers, sequences complementary to antecedent mobile elements, and target invading nucleic acids. CRISPR clusters are transcribed and processed into CRISPR RNA (crRNA). This protein is a sequence-specific endonuclease that cleaves pre-crRNA at G21 into mature crRNA. Does
   2041..2065    -  protein_bind   attB2: mutant version of attB; recombination site for the Gateway® BP reaction BP Clonase™
   2079..2096    +  CDS            9xHis (fragment): 9xHis affinity tag
   2106..2155    +  CDS            SET1 (fragment): solubility-enhancement tag derived from T7 phage gene 10B
   2163..2210    +  terminator     T7 terminator: transcription terminator for bacteriophage T7 RNA polymerase
   2247..2675    +  rep_origin     f1 ori (sequence partly withheld): f1 bacteriophage origin of replication; arrow indicates direction of (+) strand synthesis
   2728..2832    +  promoter       AmpR promoter: bla
   2833..3693    +  CDS            AmpR: β-lactamase; bla; confers resistance to ampicillin, carbenicillin, and related antibiotics
   3864..4452    +  rep_origin     ori: high-copy-number ColE1/pMB1/pBR322/pUC origin of replication
   4638..4777    -  misc_feature   bom: basis of mobility region from pBR322
   4879..5070    -  CDS            rop: Rop protein, which maintains plasmids at low copy number; rop
   5087..5467    +  CDS            YPB1_ECOLX: Protein predicted: Swiss-Prot protein existence level 4. From Escherichia coli.
   5539..5830    -  CDS            TcR (fragment): tetracycline efflux protein; tet; confers resistance to tetracycline
   5845..5866    -  protein_bind   CAP binding site: CAP binding activates transcription in the presence of cAMP. E. coli catabolite activator protein
   5879..6961    -  CDS            lacI: lac repressor; lacI; The lac repressor binds to the lac operator to inhibit transcription in E. coli. This inhibition can be relieved by adding lactose or isopropyl-β-D-thiogalactopyranoside (IPTG).
   6962..7039    -  promoter       lacI promoter: lacI
   7047..7326    -  CDS            TcR (fragment): tetracycline efflux protein; tet; confers resistance to tetracycline
