[The description below was written by a language model from this plasmid's Addgene catalogue record and pLannotate feature annotations shown in this document.]
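Description:
D. vulgaris Cas5c/pHMGWA is a bacterial expression plasmid for producing the Cas5c protein (also called Cas5d or Cas5) of Desulfovibrio vulgaris str. Hildenborough in E. coli as a cleavable His-MBP fusion. It is built on the pHMGWA Gateway destination backbone, a pET-style vector. The plasmid replicates from a ColE1/pBR322-type origin. The adjacent bom region and rop gene are retained, which fits the catalogue's low-copy designation. Selection is by ampicillin through the bla gene. An f1 origin is also present, and the annotated tetracycline-resistance fragments appear to be nonfunctional pBR322 remnants.

Expression is driven by a T7 promoter followed by a lac operator and the T7 gene 10 ribosome binding site. A plasmid-borne lacI gene supplies the repressor, so transcription is held off until IPTG is added in a host that provides T7 RNA polymerase. The reading frame begins with a short His tag, which the annotation software labels as a fragment of a composite tag. It continues through a signal-sequence-less maltose binding protein that stays in the cytosol, then crosses the attB1 site left by Gateway recombination. A TEV protease site follows, and after it comes the roughly 680 bp Cas5c coding sequence. The attB2 site and a T7 terminator lie downstream. His-tag and T7 gene 10-derived fragments are annotated between them, and whether they are translated is not stated.

The His tag and MBP allow affinity purification and can aid solubility, and TEV cleavage then removes them. Cas5c is annotated by homology as the sequence-specific endonuclease that processes pre-crRNA into mature crRNA. The plasmid was deposited with a study of DNA targeting by a minimal CRISPR RNA-guided Cascade complex, which suggests it was used to produce recombinant protein for that work.
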