Addgene plasmid #81182: D. vulgaris Cas5c/pHMGWA
Purpose: Expresses Desulfovibrio vulgaris Cas5c in E. coli with TEV-cleavable N-terminal His-MBP tag
Depositing lab: Jennifer Doudna. Depositing organization: University of California, Berkeley. Publication: DNA Targeting by a Minimal CRISPR RNA-Guided Cascade. Hochstrasser ML, Taylor DW, Kornfeld JE, Nogales E, Doudna JA. Mol Cell. 2016 Sep 1;63(5):840-51. doi: 10.1016/j.molcel.2016.07.027. PubMed 27588603.
Backbone
  Vector backbone: pHMGWA
  Backbone manufacturer: ThermoFisher
  Backbone size w/o insert (bp): 8236
  Total vector size (bp): 7331
  Vector type: Bacterial Expression, CRISPR
Growth in bacteria
  Bacterial resistance: Ampicillin, 100 μg/mL
  Growth temperature: 37°C
  Growth strain: DH5alpha
  Copy number: Low Copy
Gene/Insert
  Gene/Insert name: Cas5c (alt names: Cas5d; Cas5)
  Species: Desulfovibrio vulgaris str. Hildenborough
  Insert size (bp): 680
  GenBank ID: 2781521 YP_009170
  Promoter: T7
  Tag / fusion protein: 6xHis - MBP - TEV protease site (N terminal on insert)
  Cloning method: Gateway Cloning
  Sequencing primers: 5′ MBP forward; 3′ T7 terminator
Terms and licenses: Academic/Nonprofit Terms; Industry Terms: Not Available to Industry
How to cite: D. vulgaris Cas5c/pHMGWA was a gift from Jennifer Doudna (Addgene plasmid # 81182 ; http://n2t.net/addgene:81182 ; RRID:Addgene_81182)
