>Addgene plasmid #81182 | D. vulgaris Cas5c/pHMGWA | addgene partial sequence | sequence record 159379 | T7term 5'-GCTAGTTATTGCTCAGCGG-3'
GCAGCCGGATCTCAGTGGTGGTGGTGGTGGTGCTCGAGGTACATCACCACTTTGTACAAGAAAGCTGGGT
CGGCGCGCCCACCCTTTCATGCCCTCACCTCCGGTGACGTGCGCGACGGGGGCGTTATCACTCCGTCTTC
CATGACGGCCTTGAAGAACAGCGGCGTCATGTCGCGTTCGAAGTCGATGTCGAGCAGCATGTAGCCAAGG
TCGCGCTTCTCGCCCGCGTAGCACGAGAGCGGCACATCCCCCTCCAGCAGTTCGAACGACGCCGGAAACT
CGCGGCAGCCGAGGCATGGCTGCTGGAACGACTGCCCGGCGCGCGCACGACGCCTGAAGATGTCCAGATG
CTTGCCCGCGTTGTCTTCCGCTCCGGCCTTGTCTGTCAGTTCGAAGTGGGCTTCGATGACATAGTCGACG
TTGCGCAGCAGGGTCGCCGCCCGTTGCTGGCGGTTGCTGCCGTCATCGACCAGAAAGTAGAGCGGCTTCC
TGTCGCGCATGGCCGTTGCCGGATTGGGCTTGGGTATCTTCGAACTGACCTCGTTGCGCCGCACGTTGTC
GAAGACGATGGGCCGCAGCACATGAATCCTGTCCACAATCCACCTGATGGCCGGCTTCCAGTGGATGGCC
TCAAGGATGCCCCGTGCGGCGGAAGGGGGCATGACATCGTATGACACCCGTTCCACCTTCATCTCCGGCC
GCGTGAAGCAGGCGTAGTCGCCCCATACCCGCAGTCTGATGCCGTATGTCTTAACAGCCCCATGTGTCAT
GGTGAAGGAG
