>Addgene plasmid #81182 | D. vulgaris Cas5c/pHMGWA | addgene partial sequence | sequence record 162290 | MBP-F 5'-GATGAAGCCCTGAAAGACGCGCAG-3'
AAGCAGGCTCCGCGGCCGCCGTACTCGAGGAAAACCTGTATTTTCAGGGCTCCTTCACCATGACACATGG
GGCTGTTAAGACATACGGCATCAGACTGCGGGTATGGGGCGACTACGCCTGCTTCACGCGGCCGGAGATG
AAGGTGGAACGGGTGTCATACGATGTCATGCCCCCTTCCGCCGCACGGGGCATCCTTGAGGCCATCCACT
GGAAGCCGGCCATCAGGTGGATTGTGGACAGGATTCATGTGCTGCGGCCCATCGTCTTCGACAACGTGCG
GCGCAACGAGGTCAGTTCGAAGATACCCAAGCCCAATCCGGCAACGGCCATGCGCGACAGGAAGCCGCTC
TACTTTCTGGTCGATGACGGCAGCAACCGCCAGCAACGGGCGGCGACCCTGCTGCGCAACGTCGACTATG
TCATCGAAGCCCACTTCGAACTGACAGACAAGGCCGGAGCGGAAGACAACGCGGGCAAGCATCTGGACAT
CTTCAGGCGTCGTGCGCGCGCCGGGCAGTCGTTCCAGCAGCCATGCCTCGGCTGCCGCGAGTTTCCGGCG
TCGTTCGAACTGCTGGAGGGGGATGTGCCGCTCTCGTGCTACGCGGGCGAGAAGCGCGACCTTGGCTACA
TGCTGCTCGACATCGACTTCGAACGCGACATGACGCCGCTGTTCTTCAAGGCCGTCATGGAAGACGGAGT
GATAACGCCCCCGTCGCGCACGTCACCGGAGGTGAGGGCATGAAAGGGTGGGC
